Addgene plasmid #122829: pAC10109_pAAVS1-Nst-EF1aHygro2ArtTA3(-)_TetO-Blast(1-102)_NpuDnaE(N)-P2A-EGFP
Purpose: Plasmid 109
Depositing lab: Albert Cheng. Publication: Split Selectable Markers. Jillette N, Du M, Cheng AW. bioRxiv 452979 10.1101/452979.
Backbone
  Vector backbone: pAAVS1-Nst-CAG-DEST (Addgene #80489)
  Modifications to backbone: Replaced CAG-DEST with EF1aHygro2ArtTA3(-)_TetO-DEST
  Vector type: CRISPR ; Donor vector
  Selectable markers: Neomycin (select with G418), Hygromycin ; Dox-inducible Blast(1-102)-NpuDnaE(N)-P2A-EGFP
Growth in bacteria
  Bacterial resistance: Ampicillin, 100 μg/mL
  Growth temperature: 30°C
  Growth strain: NEB Stable
  Copy number: Unknown
Gene/Insert
  Gene/Insert name: Blast(1-102)-NpuDnaE(N)-P2A-EGFP
  Species: Synthetic
  Cloning method: Gateway Cloning
  Sequencing primers: 5′ CMV-Forward; 3′ IRES-R
Terms and licenses: Academic/Nonprofit Terms; Industry Terms: Not Available to Industry
Depositor comments: Please visit https://www.biorxiv.org/content/10.1101/452979v2 for BioRxiv preprint.
How to cite: pAC10109_pAAVS1-Nst-EF1aHygro2ArtTA3(-)_TetO-Blast(1-102)_NpuDnaE(N)-P2A-EGFP was a gift from Albert Cheng (Addgene plasmid # 122829)
