[The description below was written by a language model from this plasmid's Addgene catalogue record and pLannotate feature annotations shown in this document.]
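Description:
pAC10109_pAAVS1-Nst-EF1aHygro2ArtTA3(-)_TetO-Blast(1-102)_NpuDnaE(N)-P2A-EGFP is an 11.4 kb donor plasmid for CRISPR-assisted knock-in at the human AAVS1 safe-harbour locus (intron 1 of PPP1R12C). It derives from pAAVS1-Nst-CAG-DEST, in which the CAG-DEST segment was replaced by an EF1α-Hygro-2A-rtTA3/TetO-DEST module, with the insert then introduced by Gateway cloning, leaving attB sites flanking it. In bacteria it is maintained through a high-copy ColE1/pUC-type origin and ampicillin resistance; an f1 origin and residual lac/T3/T7 cloning-vector elements are also present.

Between the left and right AAVS1 homology arms lie three units. First, a promoterless splice acceptor–neomycin resistance cassette with a bGH poly(A) signal, which should be expressed only when captured by the endogenous PPP1R12C transcript, so that G418 selection favours correct targeting. Second, in reverse orientation, an EF-1α promoter drives hygromycin phosphotransferase linked by a 2A sequence to the reverse tetracycline transactivator rtTA3. Third, a tight TRE promoter, activated by rtTA3 in the presence of doxycycline, drives the synthetic insert: residues 1–102 of the blasticidin resistance protein fused to the N-terminal half of the Npu DnaE split intein, followed by P2A and EGFP, ending in a bGH poly(A) signal. A V5 tag is annotated downstream of attB2, but the record does not show whether it is translated.

The blasticidin fragment is presumably non-functional alone; protein trans-splicing with a partner carrying the complementary intein half and the remaining C-terminal portion would reconstitute the resistance enzyme. This fits the associated work on split selectable markers, with EGFP reporting induced expression. The catalogue purpose field gives no further detail.
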