Features (pLannotate 1.2.2; 32 found; start..end, strand, type, name):
     21..125     +  promoter       AmpR promoter: bla
    126..986     +  CDS            AmpR: β-lactamase; bla; confers resistance to ampicillin, carbenicillin, and related antibiotics
   1157..1745    +  rep_origin     ori: high-copy-number ColE1/pMB1/pBR322/pUC origin of replication
   1928..2020    +  CDS            lacI (fragment): lac repressor; lacI; The lac repressor binds to the lac operator to inhibit transcription in E. coli. This inhibition can be relieved by adding lactose or isopropyl-β-D-thiogalactopyranoside (IPTG).
   2033..2054    +  protein_bind   CAP binding site: CAP binding activates transcription in the presence of cAMP. E. coli catabolite activator protein
   2069..2099    +  promoter       lac promoter: promoter for the E. coli lac operon
   2103..2125    +  protein_bind   lac operator (fragment): The lac repressor binds to the lac operator to inhibit transcription in E. coli. This inhibition can be relieved by adding lactose or isopropyl-β-D-thiogalactopyranoside (IPTG). lac repressor encoded by lacI
   2168..2186    +  promoter       T3 promoter: promoter for bacteriophage T3 RNA polymerase
   2199..3002    +  misc_feature   HA-L: left homology arm from the adeno-associated virus integration site (AAVS1) within intron 1 of the human PPP1R12C gene
   3009..3034    +  misc_feature   SA: splice acceptor site
   3127..3918    +  CDS            neo: KKA2_KLEPN - Also known as kan, nptII. Experimental evidence at protein level: Swiss-Prot protein existence level 1. Resistance to kanamycin, neomycin, paromomycin, ribostamycin, butirosin and gentamicin B. From Klebsiella pneumoniae.
   3947..4171    +  polyA_signal   bGH poly(A) signal: bovine growth hormone polyadenylation signal
   4190..4209    +  enhancer       CMV enhancer (fragment): human cytomegalovirus immediate early enhancer
   4315..4383    +  CDS            large T antigen (fragment): large T antigen from SV40 (simian virus 40)
   4406..4487    +  polyA_signal   SV40 poly(A) signal: SV40 polyadenylation signal
   4533..4643    -  CDS            VP48: 3 tandem repeats of the minimal activation domain of herpes simplex virus VP16 (Cheng et al., 2013)
   4573..5270    -  CDS            rtTA3 (fragment): reverse tetracycline transactivator 3 activates expression from Tet-responsive promoters in the presence of doxycycline
   5334..6356    -  CDS            hph: KHYB_ECOLX - Experimental evidence at protein level: Swiss-Prot protein existence level 1. The aminoglycoside phosphotransferases achieve inactivation of their antibiotic substrates by phosphorylation. Only phosphorylates hygromycin and closely related compounds such as demethyl analogs and destomycin. From Escherichia coli.
   6386..6410    -  protein_bind   attB1: mutant version of attB; recombination site for the Gateway® BP reaction BP Clonase™
   6471..7649    -  promoter       EF-1α promoter: strong constitutive promoter for human elongation factor EF-1α
   7666..7980    +  promoter       tight TRE promoter: Tet-responsive promoter PTight, consisting of seven tet operator sequences followed by the minimal CMV promoter
   8005..8029    +  protein_bind   attB1: mutant version of attB; recombination site for the Gateway® BP reaction BP Clonase™
   8059..8367    +  CDS            bsr (fragment): BSR_BACCE - Experimental evidence at protein level: Swiss-Prot protein existence level 1. Catalyzes the deamination of the cytosine moiety of the antibiotics blasticidin S, cytomycin and acetylblasticidin S. From Bacillus cereus.
   8365..8673    +  CDS            dnaE-N (fragment): DPO3A_SYNY3 - Experimental evidence at protein level: Swiss-Prot protein existence level 1. DNA polymerase III is a complex, multichain enzyme responsible for most of the replicative synthesis in bacteria. This DNA polymerase also exhibits 3' to 5' exonuclease activity. The alpha chain is the DNA polymerase (By similarity). From Synechocystis sp. (strain PCC 6803 / Kazusa).
   8752..9471    +  CDS            EGFP: the original enhanced GFP (Yang et al., 1996) mammalian codon-optimized
   9493..9517    -  protein_bind   attB2: mutant version of attB; recombination site for the Gateway® BP reaction BP Clonase™
   9570..9611    +  CDS            V5 tag: epitope tag from simian virus 5
   9655..9879    +  polyA_signal   bGH poly(A) signal: bovine growth hormone polyadenylation signal
  10067..10596   +  misc_feature   HA-R: right homology arm from the adeno-associated virus integration site (AAVS1) within intron 1 of the human PPP1R12C gene
  10743..10761   -  promoter       T7 promoter: promoter for bacteriophage T7 RNA polymerase
  10764..10921   +  CDS            lacZα (fragment): LacZα fragment of β-galactosidase; lacZ fragment
  10926..11354   +  rep_origin     f1 ori (sequence partly withheld): f1 bacteriophage origin of replication; arrow indicates direction of (+) strand synthesis
>Addgene plasmid #122829 | pAC10109_pAAVS1-Nst-EF1aHygro2ArtTA3(-)_TetO-Blast(1-102)_NpuDnaE(N)-P2A-EGFP | depositor full sequence | sequence record 234331 | pAC10109_pAAVS1-Nst-EF1aHygro2ArtTA3(-)_TetO-Blast(1-102)_NpuDnaE(N)-P2A-EGFP sequence 11386 bps
GCACTTTTCGGGGAAATGTGCGCGGAACCCCTATTTGTTTATTTTTCTAAATACATTCAAATATGTATCC
GCTCATGAGACAATAACCCTGATAAATGCTTCAATAATATTGAAAAAGGAAGAGTATGAGTATTCAACAT
TTCCGTGTCGCCCTTATTCCCTTTTTTGCGGCATTTTGCCTTCCTGTTTTTGCTCACCCAGAAACGCTGG
TGAAAGTAAAAGATGCTGAAGATCAGTTGGGTGCACGAGTGGGTTACATCGAACTGGATCTCAACAGCGG
TAAGATCCTTGAGAGTTTTCGCCCCGAAGAACGTTTTCCAATGATGAGCACTTTTAAAGTTCTGCTATGT
GGCGCGGTATTATCCCGTATTGACGCCGGGCAAGAGCAACTCGGTCGCCGCATACACTATTCTCAGAATG
ACTTGGTTGAGTACTCACCAGTCACAGAAAAGCATCTTACGGATGGCATGACAGTAAGAGAATTATGCAG
TGCTGCCATAACCATGAGTGATAACACTGCGGCCAACTTACTTCTGACAACGATCGGAGGACCGAAGGAG
CTAACCGCTTTTTTGCACAACATGGGGGATCATGTAACTCGCCTTGATCGTTGGGAACCGGAGCTGAATG
AAGCCATACCAAACGACGAGCGTGACACCACGATGCCTGTAGCAATGGCAACAACGTTGCGCAAACTATT
AACTGGCGAACTACTTACTCTAGCTTCCCGGCAACAATTAATAGACTGGATGGAGGCGGATAAAGTTGCA
GGACCACTTCTGCGCTCGGCCCTTCCGGCTGGCTGGTTTATTGCTGATAAATCTGGAGCCGGTGAGCGTG
GGTCTCGCGGTATCATTGCAGCACTGGGGCCAGATGGTAAGCCCTCCCGTATCGTAGTTATCTACACGAC
GGGGAGTCAGGCAACTATGGATGAACGAAATAGACAGATCGCTGAGATAGGTGCCTCACTGATTAAGCAT
TGGTAACTGTCAGACCAAGTTTACTCATATATACTTTAGATTGATTTAAAACTTCATTTTTAATTTAAAA
GGATCTAGGTGAAGATCCTTTTTGATAATCTCATGACCAAAATCCCTTAACGTGAGTTTTCGTTCCACTG
AGCGTCAGACCCCGTAGAAAAGATCAAAGGATCTTCTTGAGATCCTTTTTTTCTGCGCGTAATCTGCTGC
TTGCAAACAAAAAAACCACCGCTACCAGCGGTGGTTTGTTTGCCGGATCAAGAGCTACCAACTCTTTTTC
CGAAGGTAACTGGCTTCAGCAGAGCGCAGATACCAAATACTGTCCTTCTAGTGTAGCCGTAGTTAGGCCA
CCACTTCAAGAACTCTGTAGCACCGCCTACATACCTCGCTCTGCTAATCCTGTTACCAGTGGCTGCTGCC
AGTGGCGATAAGTCGTGTCTTACCGGGTTGGACTCAAGACGATAGTTACCGGATAAGGCGCAGCGGTCGG
GCTGAACGGGGGGTTCGTGCACACAGCCCAGCTTGGAGCGAACGACCTACACCGAACTGAGATACCTACA
GCGTGAGCTATGAGAAAGCGCCACGCTTCCCGAAGGGAGAAAGGCGGACAGGTATCCGGTAAGCGGCAGG
GTCGGAACAGGAGAGCGCACGAGGGAGCTTCCAGGGGGAAACGCCTGGTATCTTTATAGTCCTGTCGGGT
TTCGCCACCTCTGACTTGAGCGTCGATTTTTGTGATGCTCGTCAGGGGGGCGGAGCCTATGGAAAAACGC
CAGCAACGCGGCCTTTTTACGGTTCCTGGCCTTTTGCTGGCCTTTTGCTCACATGTTCTTTCCTGCGTTA
TCCCCTGATTCTGTGGATAACCGTATTACCGCCTTTGAGTGAGCTGATACCGCTCGCCGCAGCCGAACGA
CCGAGCGCAGCGAGTCAGTGAGCGAGGAAGCGGAAGAGCGCCCAATACGCAAACCGCCTCTCCCCGCGCG
TTGGCCGATTCATTAATGCAGCTGGCACGACAGGTTTCCCGACTGGAAAGCGGGCAGTGAGCGCAACGCA
ATTAATGTGAGTTAGCTCACTCATTAGGCACCCCAGGCTTTACACTTTATGCTTCCGGCTCGTATGTTGT
GTGGAATTGTGAGCGGATAACAATTTCACACAGGAAACAGCTATGACCATGATTACGCCAAGCTCGAAAT
TAACCCTCACTAAAGGGAACAAAAGCTGTGCTTTCTCTGACCAGCATTCTCTCCCCTGGGCCTGTGCCGC
TTTCTGTCTGCAGCTTGTGGCCTGGGTCACCTCTACGGCTGGCCCAGATCCTTCCCTGCCGCCTCCTTCA
GGTTCCGTCTTCCTCCACTCCCTCTTCCCCTTGCTCTCTGCTGTGTTGCTGCCCAAGGATGCTCTTTCCG
GAGCACTTCCTTCTCGGCGCTGCACCACGTGATGTCCTCTGAGCGGATCCTCCCCGTGTCTGGGTCCTCT
CCGGGCATCTCTCCTCCCTCACCCAACCCCATGCCGTCTTCACTCGCTGGGTTCCCTTTTCCTTCTCCTT
CTGGGGCCTGTGCCATCTCTCGTTTCTTAGGATGGCCTTCTCCGACGGATGTCTCCCTTGCGTCCCGCCT
CCCCTTCTTGTAGGCCTGCATCATCACCGTTTTTCTGGACAACCCCAAAGTACCCCGTCTCCCTGGCTTT
AGCCACCTCTCCATCCTCTTGCTTTCTTTGCCTGGACACCCCGTTCTCCTGTGGATTCGGGTCACCTCTC
ACTCCTTTCATTTGGGCAGCTCCCCTACCCCCCTTACCTCTCTAGTCTGTGCTAGCTCTTCCAGCCCCCT
GTCATGGCATCTTCCAGGGGTCCGAGAGCTCAGCTAGTCTTCTTCCTCCAACCCGGGCCCCTATGTCCAC
TTCAGGACAGCATGTTTGCTGCCTCCAGGGATCCTGTGTCCCCGAGCTGGGACCACCTTATATTCCCAGG
GCCGGTTAATGTGGCTCTGGTTCTGGGTACTTTTATCTGTCCCCTCCACCCCACAGTGGGGCAAGCTTCT
GACCTCTTCTCTTCCTCCCACAGGGCCTCGAGAGATCTGGCAGCGGAGAGGGCAGAGGAAGTCTTCTAAC
ATGCGGTGACGTGGAGGAGAATCCCGGCCCTAGGCTCGAGGGTACCATGATTGAACAAGATGGATTGCAC
GCAGGTTCTCCGGCCGCTTGGGTGGAGAGGCTATTCGGCTATGACTGGGCACAACAGACAATCGGCTGCT
CTGATGCCGCCGTGTTCCGGCTGTCAGCGCAGGGGCGCCCGGTTCTTTTTGTCAAGACCGACCTGTCCGG
TGCCCTGAATGAACTGCAGGACGAGGCAGCGCGGCTATCGTGGCTGGCCACGACGGGCGTTCCTTGCGCA
GCTGTGCTCGACGTTGTCACTGAAGCGGGAAGGGACTGGCTGCTATTGGGCGAAGTGCCGGGGCAGGATC
TCCTGTCATCTCACCTTGCTCCTGCCGAGAAAGTATCCATCATGGCTGATGCAATGCGGCGGCTGCATAC
GCTTGATCCGGCTACCTGCCCATTCGACCACCAAGCGAAACATCGCATCGAGCGAGCACGTACTCGGATG
GAAGCCGGTCTTGTCGATCAGGATGATCTGGACGAAGAGCATCAGGGGCTCGCGCCAGCCGAACTGTTCG
CCAGGCTCAAGGCGCGCATGCCCGACGGCGAGGATCTCGTCGTGACCCATGGCGATGCCTGCTTGCCGAA
TATCATGGTGGAAAATGGCCGCTTTTCTGGATTCATCGACTGTGGCCGGCTGGGTGTGGCGGACCGCTAT
CAGGACATAGCGTTGGCTACCCGTGATATTGCTGAAGAGCTTGGCGGCGAATGGGCTGACCGCTTCCTCG
TGCTTTACGGTATCGCCGCTCCCGATTCGCAGCGCATCGCCTTCTATCGCCTTCTTGACGAGTTCTTCTG
AGTTTAAACCCGCTGATCAGCCTCGACTGTGCCTTCTAGTTGCCAGCCATCTGTTGTTTGCCCCTCCCCC
GTGCCTTCCTTGACCCTGGAAGGTGCCACTCCCACTGTCCTTTCCTAATAAAATGAGGAAATTGCATCGC
ATTGTCTGAGTAGGTGTCATTCTATTCTGGGGGGTGGGGTGGGGCAGGACAGCAAGGGGGAGGATTGGGA
AGACAATAGCAGGCATGCTGGGGATGCGGTGGGCTCTATGGGCTAGCGGTGGCGGCCTCGACATTGATTA
TTGACTAGTAGATCTGGCGCGCCGCCTTTTTACGGTTCCTGGCCTTTTGCTGGCCTTTTGCTCACATGTC
ACGTGAGGCCTTAACGTCTCGCCCTTTGGTCTCCCCCTCTTAAGTACCACATTTGTAGAGGTTTTACTTG
CTTTAAAAAACCTCCCACACCTCCCCCTGAACCTGAAACATAAAATGAATGCAATTGTTGTTGTTAACTT
GTTTATTGCAGCTTATAATGGTTACAAATAAAGCAATAGCATCACAAATTTCACAAATAAAGCATTTTTT
TCACTGCATTCTAGTTGTGGTTTGTCCAAACTCATCGGCTAGCTTACCCGGGGAGCATGTCAAGGTCAAA
ATCGTCAAGAGCGTCAGCAGGCAGCATATCAAGGTCAAAGTCGTCAAGGGCATCGGCTGGGAGCATGTCT
AAGTCAAAATCGTCAAGGGCGTCGGTCGGCCCGCCGCTTTCGCACTTTAGCTGTTTCTCCAGGCCACATA
TGATTAGTTCCAGGCCGAAAAGGAAGGCAGGTTCGGCTCCCTGCCGGTCGAACAGCTCAATTGCTTGTCT
CAGAAGTGGGGGCATAGAATCGGTGGTAGGTGTCTCTCTTTCCTCTTTTGCTACTTGATGCTCCTGTTCC
TCCAATACGCAGCCCAGTGTAAAGTGGCCCACGGCGGACAGAGCGTACAGTGCGTTCTCCAGGGAGAAGC
CTTGCTGACACAGGAACGCGAGCTGATTTTCCAGGGTTTCGTACTGTTTCTCTGTTGGGCGGGTGCCGAG
ATGCACTTTAGCCCCGTCGCGATGTGAGAGGAGAGCACAGCGGTATGACTTGGCGTTGTTCCGCAGAAAG
TCTTGCCATGACTCGCCTTCCAGGGGGCAGAAGTGGGTATGATGCCTGTCCAGCATCTCGATTGGCAGGG
CATCGAGCAGGGCCCGCTTGTTCTTCACGTGCCAGTACAGGGTAGGCTGCTCAACTCCCAGCTTTTGAGC
GAGTTTCCTTGTCGTCAGGCCTTCGATACCGACACCATTGAGTAATTCCAGAGCTCCGTTTATGACTTTG
CTCTTGTCCAGTCTAGACATTGGACCAGGGTTTTCTTCAACATCACCACAAGTGAGGAGAGAACCTCTAC
CTTCGGCACCGGGTTCCTTTGCCCTCGGACGAGTGCTGGGGCGTCGGTTTCCACTATCGGCGAGTACTTC
TACACAGCCATCGGTCCAGACGGCCGCGCTTCTGCGGGCGATTTGTGTACGCCCGACAGTCCCGGCTCCG
GATCGGACGATTGCGTCGCATCGACCCTGCGCCCAAGCTGCATCATCGAAATTGCCGTCAACCAAGCTCT
GATAGAGTTGGTCAAGACCAATGCGGAGCATATACGCCCGGAGCCGCGGCGATCCTGCAAGCTCCGGATG
CCTCCGCTCGAAGTAGCGCGTCTGCTGCTCCATACAAGCCAACCACGGCCTCCAGAAGAAGATGTTGGCG
ACCTCGTATTGGGAATCCCCGAACATCGCCTCGCTCCAGTCAATGACCGCTGTTATGCGGCCATTGTCCG
TCAGGACATTGTTGGAGCCGAAATCCGCGTGCACGAGGTGCCGGACTTCGGGGCAGTCCTCGGCCCAAAG
CATCAGCTCATCGAGAGCCTGCGCGACGGACGCACTGACGGTGTCGTCCATCACAGTTTGCCAGTGATAC
ACATGGGGATCAGCAATCGCGCATATGAAATCACGCCATGTAGTGTATTGACCGATTCCTTGCGGTCCGA
ATGGGCCGAACCCGCTCGTCTGGCTAAGATCGGCCGCAGCGATCGCATCCATGGCCTCCGCGACCGGCTG
CAGAACAGCGGGCAGTTCGGTTTCAGGCAGGTCTTGCAACGTGACACCCTGTGCACGGCGGGAGATGCAA
TAGGTCAGGCTCTCGCTAAATTCCCCAATGTCAAGCACTTCCGGAATCGGGAGCGCGGCCGATGCAAAGT
GCCGATAAACATAACGATCTTTGTAGAAACCATCGGCGCAGCTATTTACCCGCAGGACATATCCACGCCC
TCCTACATCGAAGCTGAAAGCACGAGATTCTTCGCCCTCCGAGAGCTGCATCAGGTCGGAGACGCTGTCG
AACTTTTCGATCAGAAACTTCTCGACAGACGTCGCGGTGAGTTCAGGCTTTTTCATGGTGGCGGCACTAG
TAAGGGCGAATTCGGAGCCTGCTTTTTTGTACAAACTTGTTGATATCTGCAGAATTCCACCACACTGGAC
TAGTGGATCCGAGCTCGGTACCAAGCTTCTTCACGACACCTGAAATGGAAGAAAAAAACTTTGAACCACT
GTCTGAGGCTTGAGAATGAACCAAGATCCAAACTCAAAAAGGGCAAATTCCAAGGAGAATTACATCAAGT
GCCAAGCTGGCCTAACTTCAGTCTCCACCCACTCAGTGTGGGGAAACTCCATCGCATAAAACCCCTCCCC
CCAACCTAAAGACGACGTACTCCAAAAGCTCGAGAACTAATCGAGGTGCCTGGACGGCGCCCGGTACTCC
GTGGAGTCACATGAAGCGACGGCTGAGGACGGAAAGGCCCTTTTCCTTTGTGTGGGTGACTCACCCGCCC
GCTCTCCCGAGCGCCGCGTCCTCCATTTTGAGCTCCCTGCAGCAGGGCCGGGAAGCGGCCATCTTTCCGC
TCACGCAACTGGTGCCGACCGGGCCAGCCTTGCCGCCCAGGGCGGGGCGATACACGGCGGCGCGAGGCCA
GGCACCAGAGCAGGCCGGCCAGCTTGAGACTACCCCCGTCCGATTCTCGGTGGCCGCGCTCGCAGGCCCC
GCCTCGCCGAACATGTGCGCTGGGACGCACGGGCCCCGTCGCCGCCCGCGGCCCCAAAAACCGAAATACC
AGTGTGCAGATCTTGGCCCGCATTTACAAGACTATCTTGCCAGAAAAAAAGCGTCGCAGCAGGTCATCAA
AAATTTTAAATGGCTAGAGACTTATCGAAAGCAGCGAGACAGGCGCGAAGGTGCCACCAGATTCGCACGC
GGCGGCCCCAGCGCCCAGGCCAGGCCTCAACTCAAGCACGAGGCGAAGGGGCTCCTTAAGCGCAAGGCCT
CGAACTCTCCCACCCACTTCCAACCCGAAGCTCGGGATCAAGAATCACGTACTGCAGCCAGGTGGAAGTA
ATTCAAGGCACGCAAGGGCCATAACCCGTAAAGAGGCCAGGCCCGCGGGAACCACACACGGCACTTACCT
GTGTTCTGGCGGCAAACCCGTTGCGAAAAAGAACGTTCACGGCGACTACTGCACTTATATACGGTTCTCC
CCCACCCTCGGGAAAAAGGCGGAGCCAGTACACGACATCACTTTCCCAGTTTACCCCGCGCCACCTTCTC
TAGGCACCGGTTCAATTGCCGACCCCTCCCCCCAACTTCTCGGGGACTGTGGGCGATGTGCGCTCTGCCC
ACTGACGGGCACCGGAGCCTCACGATCGATATGTCGAGTTTACTCCCTATCAGTGATAGAGAACGTATGT
CGAGTTTACTCCCTATCAGTGATAGAGAACGATGTCGAGTTTACTCCCTATCAGTGATAGAGAACGTATG
TCGAGTTTACTCCCTATCAGTGATAGAGAACGTATGTCGAGTTTACTCCCTATCAGTGATAGAGAACGTA
TGTCGAGTTTATCCCTATCAGTGATAGAGAACGTATGTCGAGTTTACTCCCTATCAGTGATAGAGAACGT
ATGTCGAGGTAGGCGTGTACGGTGGGAGGCCTATATAAGCAGAGCTCGTTTAGTGAACCGTCAGATCGCC
TGGAGAATTGGCTAGGCACCGGTGACAAGTTTGTACAAAAAAGCAGGCTCCGAATTCGCCCTTACTAGTG
CCGCCACCATGAAAACATTTAACATTTCTCAACAGGATCTAGAATTAGTAGAAGTAGCGACAGAGAAGAT
TACAATGCTTTATGAGGATAATAAACATCATGTGGGAGCGGCAATTCGTACGAAAACAGGAGAAATCATT
TCGGCAGTACATATTGAAGCGTATATAGGACGAGTAACTGTTTGTGCAGAAGCCATTGCGATTGGTAGTG
CAGTTTCGAATGGACAAAAGGATTTTGACACGATTGTAGCTGTTAGACACCCTTATTCTGACGAAGTAGA
TAGAAGTATTCGAGTGGTAAGTCCTTGTGGTATGTGCCTTTCATACGAGACCGAGATCCTGACTGTCGAG
TACGGATTGCTTCCTATCGGCAAAATCGTGGAGAAGAGGATTGAATGTACCGTCTATTCAGTCGATAATA
ATGGGAACATCTACACACAGCCCGTGGCTCAATGGCACGACAGAGGAGAGCAGGAAGTTTTTGAATACTG
TCTCGAGGACGGATCCCTCATCCGCGCTACTAAAGATCATAAGTTTATGACCGTGGACGGCCAGATGCTG
CCAATTGACGAAATTTTTGAACGAGAGCTGGATCTGATGAGAGTCGACAACCTTCCAAACACTAGTGGCA
GCGGCGCCACAAACTTCTCTCTGCTAAAGCAAGCAGGTGATGTTGAAGAAAACCCCGGGCCTGGCGCGCC
AATGGTGAGCAAGGGCGAGGAGCTGTTCACCGGGGTGGTGCCCATCCTGGTCGAGCTGGACGGCGACGTA
AACGGCCACAAGTTCAGCGTGTCCGGCGAGGGCGAGGGCGATGCCACCTACGGCAAGCTGACCCTGAAGT
TCATCTGCACCACCGGCAAGCTGCCCGTGCCCTGGCCCACCCTCGTGACCACCCTGACCTACGGCGTGCA
GTGCTTCAGCCGCTACCCCGACCACATGAAGCAGCACGACTTCTTCAAGTCCGCCATGCCCGAAGGCTAC
GTCCAGGAGCGCACCATCTTCTTCAAGGACGACGGCAACTACAAGACCCGCGCCGAGGTGAAGTTCGAGG
GCGACACCCTGGTGAACCGCATCGAGCTGAAGGGCATCGACTTCAAGGAGGACGGCAACATCCTGGGGCA
CAAGCTGGAGTACAACTACAACAGCCACAACGTCTATATCATGGCCGACAAGCAGAAGAACGGCATCAAG
GTGAACTTCAAGATCCGCCACAACATCGAGGACGGCAGCGTGCAGCTCGCCGACCACTACCAGCAGAACA
CCCCCATCGGCGACGGCCCCGTGCTGCTGCCCGACAACCACTACCTGAGCACCCAGTCCGCCCTGAGCAA
AGACCCCAACGAGAAGCGCGATCACATGGTCCTGCTGGAGTTCGTGACCGCCGCCGGGATCACTCTCGGC
ATGGACGAGCTGTACAAGTAATTAATTAAGAGGGCGAATTCGACCCAGCTTTCTTGTACAAAGTGGTTGA
TATCCAGCACAGTGGCGGCCGCTCGAGTCTAGAGGGCCCGCGGTTCGAAGGTAAGCCTATCCCTAACCCT
CTCCTCGGTCTCGATTCTACGCGTACCGGTTAGGGGCCCGTTTAAACCCGCTGATCAGCCTCGACTGTGC
CTTCTAGTTGCCAGCCATCTGTTGTTTGCCCCTCCCCCGTGCCTTCCTTGACCCTGGAAGGTGCCACTCC
CACTGTCCTTTCCTAATAAAATGAGGAAATTGCATCGCATTGTCTGAGTAGGTGTCATTCTATTCTGGGG
GGTGGGGTGGGGCAGGACAGCAAGGGGGAGGATTGGGAAGACAATAGCAGGCATGCTGGGGATGCGGTGG
GCTCTATGGCTCTAGAAGTCGACAGTACTAAGCTTTGACAGAAAAGCCCCATCCTTAGGCCTCCTCCTTC
CTAGTCTCCTGATATTGGGTCTAACCCCCACCTCCTGTTAGGCAGATTCCTTATCTGGTGACACACCCCC
ATTTCCTGGAGCCATCTCTCTCCTTGCCAGAACCTCTAAGGTTTGCTTACGATGGAGCCAGAGAGGATCC
TGGGAGGGAGAGCTTGGCAGGGGGTGGGAGGGAAGGGGGGGATGCGTGACCTGCCCGGTTCTCAGTGGCC
ACCCTGCGCTACCCTCTCCCAGAACCTGAGCTGCTCTGACGCGGCTGTCTGGTGCGTTTCACTGATCCTG
GTGCTGCAGCTTCCTTACACTTCCCAAGAGGAGAAGCAGTTTGGAAAAACAAAATCAGAATAAGTTGGTC
CTGAGTTCTAACTTTGGCTCTTCACCTTTCTAGTCCCCAATTTATATTGTTCCTCCGTGCGTCAGTTTTA
CCTGTGAGATAAGGCCAGTAGCCAGCCCCGTCCTGGCAGGGCTGTGGTGAGGAGGGGGGTGTCCGTGTGG
AAAACTCCCTTTGTGAGAATGGTGCGTCCTAGGTGTTCACCAGGTCGTGGCCGCCTCTACTCCCTTTCTC
TTTCTCCATCCTTCTTTCCTTAAAGAGTCCCCAGTGCTATCTGGGACATATTCCTCCGCCCAGAGCAGGG
TCCCGCTTCCCTAAGGCCCTGCTCTGGGCTTCTGGGTTTGAGTCCTTGGCAAGCCCAGGAGAGGCGCTCA
GGCTTCCCTGTCCCCCTTCCTCGTCCACCATCTCATGCCCCTGGCTCTCCTGCCCCTTCCCTACAGGGGT
TCCTGGCTCTGCTCTAGCGATCGCCAATTCGCCCTATAGTGAGTCGTATTACAATTCACTGGCCGTCGTT
TTACAACGTCGTGACTGGGAAAACCCTGGCGTTACCCAACTTAATCGCCTTGCAGCACATCCCCCTTTCG
CCAGCTGGCGTAATAGCGAAGAGGCCCGCACCGATCGCCCTTCCCAACAGTTGCGCAGCCTGAATGGCGA
ATGGG
[124 nt withheld, positions 10926-11049]
C
[91 nt withheld, positions 11051-11141]
A
[49 nt withheld, positions 11143-11191]
CCTTTGACGTTGGAGTCCACGTTCTTT
[37 nt withheld, positions 11219-11255]
ACCCTATCTCGGTCTATTCTTTTGATTTATAAGGGATTTTGCCGATTTCGGCCTATTGGTTAAAAAATGA
GCTGATTTAACAAAAATTTAACGCGAATTTTAACAAAATATTAACGCTTACAATTTAGGTG
